Addgene plasmid #27391: pBB530
Depositing lab: Bernd Bukau. Depositing organization: Universitaet Heidelberg. Publication: Chaperone-based procedure to increase yields of soluble recombinant proteins produced in E. coli. de Marco A, Deuerling E, Mogk A, Tomoyasu T, Bukau B. BMC Biotechnol. 2007 Jun 12;7:32. doi: 10.1186/1472-6750-7-32. PubMed 17565681.
Backbone
  Vector backbone: N/A
  Backbone size w/o insert (bp): 4493
  Vector type: Bacterial Expression
Growth in bacteria
  Bacterial resistance: Chloramphenicol, 25 μg/mL
  Growth temperature: 37°C
  Growth strain: DH5alpha
  Copy number: Low Copy
Gene/Insert
  Gene/Insert name: grpE
  Species: E. coli
  Cloning method: Restriction Enzyme
  Sequencing primers: 5′ N/A
Resource information
  A portion of this plasmid was derived from a plasmid made by: Dr. Bernd Bukau, ZMBH University of Heidelberg
Terms and licenses: Academic/Nonprofit Terms; Industry Terms: Not Available to Industry
Depositor comments: Protocol for preparing proteins with improved solubility by co-expressing with molecular chaperones in Escherichia coli. de Marco A. Nat Protoc. 2007;2(10):2632-9.
How to cite: pBB530 was a gift from Bernd Bukau (Addgene plasmid # 27391 ; http://n2t.net/addgene:27391 ; RRID:Addgene_27391)
