[The description below was written by a language model from this plasmid's Addgene catalogue record and pLannotate feature annotations shown in this document.]
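Description:
pBB530 is a low-copy bacterial expression plasmid for producing the Escherichia coli co-chaperone GrpE. It replicates from the pSC101 origin together with the Rep101 (RepA) protein that this origin requires, which accounts for the low copy number given in the catalogue. Selection is by chloramphenicol, through a chloramphenicol acetyltransferase gene driven by its own cat promoter and followed by a lambda t0 terminator. No named backbone is recorded. The listed backbone size (4,493 bp without insert) is larger than the depositor's full sequence (4,089 nt), a discrepancy the record does not explain.

The payload is the grpE coding sequence, placed just downstream of two lac operator sites and followed by tandem lambda t0 and rrnB T1 transcription terminators. The two operators indicate a lac repressor-controlled, IPTG-inducible arrangement. However, the promoter itself is not annotated in the feature table, and no lacI gene appears on the plasmid, so repressor would presumably have to come from the host or another plasmid. No tags are annotated on the insert.

GrpE is the nucleotide exchange factor of the DnaK/DnaJ chaperone system. It releases ADP from DnaK so that ATP rebinding can trigger release of the substrate protein. According to the associated publication and depositor comments, the plasmid belongs to a chaperone co-expression approach in E. coli that aims to raise the yield of soluble recombinant protein. The pSC101 replicon and chloramphenicol marker should allow it to be maintained alongside plasmids with other origins and resistance markers, such as a target-protein expression vector or other chaperone plasmids.
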