Features (pLannotate 1.2.2; 10 found; start..end, strand, type, name):
     16..32      +  protein_bind   lac operator: The lac repressor binds to the lac operator to inhibit transcription in E. coli. This inhibition can be relieved by adding lactose or isopropyl-β-D-thiogalactopyranoside (IPTG). lac repressor encoded by lacI
     49..65      +  protein_bind   lac operator: The lac repressor binds to the lac operator to inhibit transcription in E. coli. This inhibition can be relieved by adding lactose or isopropyl-β-D-thiogalactopyranoside (IPTG). lac repressor encoded by lacI
    102..692     +  CDS            grpE: GRPE_ECOBW - Experimental evidence at protein level: Swiss-Prot protein existence level 1. Participates actively in the response to hyperosmotic and heat shock by preventing the aggregation of stress-denatured proteins, in association with DnaK and GrpE. It is the nucleotide exchange factor for DnaK and may function as a thermosensor. Unfolded proteins bind initially to DnaJ; upon interaction with the DnaJ-bound protein, DnaK hydrolyzes its bound ATP, resulting in the formation of a stable complex. GrpE releases ADP from DnaK; ATP binding to DnaK triggers the release of the substrate protein,
    743..837     +  terminator     lambda t0 terminator: transcription terminator from phage lambda
    853..939     +  terminator     rrnB T1 terminator: Escherichia coli rrnB; transcription terminator T1 from the E. coli rrnB gene
   1477..2427    -  CDS            Rep101: RepA protein needed for replication with the pSC101 origin; rep101
   2475..2697    -  rep_origin     pSC101 ori: low-copy replication origin that requires the Rep101 protein
   3189..3283    -  terminator     lambda t0 terminator: transcription terminator from phage lambda
   3304..3963    -  CDS            CmR: chloramphenicol acetyltransferase; cat; confers resistance to chloramphenicol
   3964..4066    -  promoter       cat promoter: promoter of the E. coli cat gene encoding chloramphenicol acetyltransferase
>Addgene plasmid #27391 | pBB530 | depositor full sequence | sequence record 12923 | Author sequence
GACGTCTGTGTGGAATTGTGAGCGGATAACAATGATACTTAGATTCAATTGTGAGCGGATAACAATTTCA
CACAGAATTCATTAAAGAGGAGAAATTAACTATGAGTAGTAAAGAACAGAAAACGCCTGAGGGGCAAGCC
CCGGAAGAAATTATCATGGATCAGCACGAAGAGATTGAGGCAGTTGAGCCAGAAGCTTCTGCTGAGCAGG
TGGATCCGCGCGATGAAAAAGTTGCGAATCTCGAAGCTCAGCTGGCTGAAGCCCAGACCCGTGAACGTGA
CGGCATTTTGCGTGTAAAAGCCGAAATGGAAAACCTGCGTCGTCGTACTGAACTGGATATTGAAAAAGCC
CACAAATTCGCGCTGGAGAAATTCATCAACGAATTGCTGCCGGTGATTGATAGCCTGGATCGTGCGCTGG
AAGTGGCTGATAAAGCTAACCCGGATATGTCTGCGATGGTTGAAGGCATTGAGCTGACGCTGAAGTCGAT
GCTGGATGTTGTGCGTAAGTTTGGCGTTGAAGTGATCGCCGAAACTAACGTCCCACTGGACCCGAATGTG
CATCAGGCCATCGCAATGGTGGAATCTGATGACGTTGCGCCAGGTAACGTACTGGGCATTATGCAGAAGG
GTTATACGCTGAATGGTCGTACGATTCGTGCGGCGATGGTTACTGTAGCGAAAGCAAAAGCTTAATTTCT
GCTTTCGTAATAACTGCAGCCAAGCTTAATTAGCTGAGCTTGGACTCCTGTTGATAGATCCAGTAATGAC
CTCAGAACTCCATCTGGATTTGTTCAGAACGCTCGGTTGCCGCCGGGCGTTTTTTATTGGTGAGAATCCA
AGCTAGAGGCATCAAATAAAACGAAAGGCTCAGTCGAAAGACTGGGCCTTTCGTTTTATCTGTTGTTTGT
CGGTGAACGCTCTCCTGAGTAGGACAAATCCGCCGCCCTAGACCTAGGGTACGGGTTTTGCTGCCCGCAA
ACGGGCTGTTCTGGTGTTGCTAGTTTGTTATCAGAATCGCAGATCCGGCTTCAGCCGGTTTGCCGGCTGA
AAGCGCTATTTCTTCCAGAATTGCCATGATTTTTTCCCCACGGGAGGCGTCACTGGCTCCCGTGTTGTCG
GCAGCTTTGATTCGATAAGCAGCATCGCCTGTTTCAGGCTGTCTATGTGTGACTGTTGAGCTGTAACAAG
TTGTCTCAGGTGTTCAATTTCATGTTCTAGTTGCTTTGTTTTACTGGTTTCACCTGTTCTATTAGGTGTT
ACATGCTGTTCATCTGTTACATTGTCGATCTGTTCATGGTGAACAGCTTTGAATGCACCAAAAACTCGTA
AAAGCTCTGATGTATCTATCTTTTTTACACCGTTTTCATCTGTGCATATGGACAGTTTTCCCTTTGATAT
GTAACGGTGAACAGTTGTTCTACTTTTGTTTGTTAGTCTTGATGCTTCACTGATAGATACAAGAGCCATA
AGAACCTCAGATCCTTCCGTATTTAGCCAGTATGTTCTCTAGTGTGGTTCGTTGTTTTTGCGTGAGCCAT
GAGAACGAACCATTGAGATCATACTTACTTTGCATGTCACTCAAAAATTTTGCCTCAAAACTGGTGAGCT
GAATTTTTGCAGTTAAAGCATCGTGTAGTGTTTTTCTTAGTCCGTTATGTAGGTAGGAATCTGATGTAAT
GGTTGTTGGTATTTTGTCACCATTCATTTTTATCTGGTTGTTCTCAAGTTCGGTTACGAGATCCATTTGT
CTATCTAGTTCAACTTGGAAAATCAACGTATCAGTCGGGCGGCCTCGCTTATCAACCACCAATTTCATAT
TGCTGTAAGTGTTTAAATCTTTACTTATTGGTTTCAAAACCCATTGGTTAAGCCTTTTAAACTCATGGTA
GTTATTTTCAAGCATTAACATGAACTTAAATTCATCAAGGCTAATCTCTATATTTGCCTTGTGAGTTTTC
TTTTGTGTTAGTTCTTTTAATAACCACTCATAAATCCTCATAGAGTATTTGTTTTCAAAAGACTTAACAT
GTTCCAGATTATATTTTATGAATTTTTTTAACTGGAAAAGATAAGGCAATATCTCTTCACTAAAAACTAA
TTCTAATTTTTCGCTTGAGAACTTGGCATAGTTTGTCCACTGGAAAATCTCAAAGCCTTTAACCAAAGGA
TTCCTGATTTCCACAGTTCTCGTCATCAGCTCTCTGGTTGCTTTAGCTAATACACCATAAGCATTTTCCC
TACTGATGTTCATCATCTGAGCGTATTGGTTATAAGTGAACGATACCGTCCGTTCTTTCCTTGTAGGGTT
TTCAATCGTGGGGTTGAGTAGTGCCACACAGCATAAAATTAGCTTGGTTTCATGCTCCGTTAAGTCATAG
CGACTAATCGCTAGTTCATTTGCTTTGAAAACAACTAATTCAGACATACATCTCAATTGGTCTAGGTGAT
TTTAATCACTATACCAATTGAGATGGGCTAGTCAATGATAATTACTAGTCCTTTTCCCGGGAGATCTGGG
TATCTGTAAATTCTGCTAGACCTTTGCTGGAAAACTTGTAAATTCTGCTAGACCCTCTGTAAATTCCGCT
AGACCTTTGTGTGTTTTTTTTGTTTATATTCAAGTGGTTATAATTTATAGAATAAAGAAAGAATAAAAAA
AGATAAAAAGAATAGATCCCAGCCCTGTGTATAACTCACTACTTTAGTCAGTTCCGCAGTATTACAAAAG
GATGTCGCAAACGCTGTTTGCTCCTCTACAAAACAGACCTTAAAACCCTAAAGGCTTAAGTAGCACCCTC
GCAAGCTCGGGCAAATCGCTGAATATTCCTTTTGTCTCCGACCATCAGGCACCTGAGTCGCTGTCTTTTT
CGTGACATTCAGTTCGCTGCGCTCACGGCTCTGGCAGTGAATGGGGGTAAATGGCACTACAGGCGCCTTT
TATGGATTCATGCAAGGAAACTACCCATAATACAAGAAAAGCCCGTCACGGGCTTCTCAGGGCGTTTTAT
GGCGGGTCTGCTATGTGGTGCTATCTGACTTTTTGCTGTTCAGCAGTTCCTGCCCTCTGATTTTCCAGTC
TGACCACTTCGGATTATCCCGTGACAGGTCATTCAGACTGGCTAATGCACCCAGTAAGGCAGCGGTATCA
TCAACAGGCTTACCCGTCTTACTGTCCCTAGTGCTTGGATTCTCACCAATAAAAAACGCCCGGCGGCAAC
CGAGCGTTCTGAACAAATCCAGATGGAGTTCTGAGGTCATTACTGGATCTATCAACAGGAGTCCAAGCGA
GCTCGATATCAAATTACGCCCCGCCCTGCCACTCATCGCAGTACTGTTGTAATTCATTAAGCATTCTGCC
GACATGGAAGCCATCACAAACGGCATGATGAACCTGAATCGCCAGCGGCATCAGCACCTTGTCGCCTTGC
GTATAATATTTGCCCATGGTGAAAACGGGGGCGAAGAAGTTGTCCATATTGGCCACGTTTAAATCAAAAC
TGGTGAAACTCACCCAGGGATTGGCTGAGACGAAAAACATATTCTCAATAAACCCTTTAGGGAAATAGGC
CAGGTTTTCACCGTAACACGCCACATCTTGCGAATATATGTGTAGAAACTGCCGGAAATCGTCGTGGTAT
TCACTCCAGAGCGATGAAAACGTTTCAGTTTGCTCATGGAAAACGGTGTAACAAGGGTGAACACTATCCC
ATATCACCAGCTCACCGTCTTTCATTGCCATACGGAATTCCGGATGAGCATTCATCAGGCGGGCAAGAAT
GTGAATAAAGGCCGGATAAAACTTGTGCTTATTTTTCTTTACGGTCTTTAAAAAGGCCGTAATATCCAGC
TGAACGGTCTGGTTATAGGTACATTGAGCAACTGACTGAAATGCCTCAAAATGTTCTTTACGATGCCATT
GGGATATATCAACGGTGGTATATCCAGTGATTTTTTTCTCCATTTTAGCTTCCTTAGCTCCTGAAAATCT
CGATAACTCAAAAAATACGCCCGGTAGTGATCTTATTTCATTATGGTGAAAGTTGGAACCTCTTACGTGC
CGATCAACGTCTCATTTTCGCCAGATATC
