>Addgene plasmid #27391 | pBB530 | addgene partial sequence | sequence record 46115 | CAT-R 5'-GCAACTGACTGAAATGCCTC-3'
TCAACGGTGGTATATCCAGTGATTTTTTTCTCCATTTTAGCTTCCTTAGCTCCTGAAAATCTCGATAACT
CAAAAAATACGCCCGGTAGTGATCTTATTTCATTATGGTGAAAGTTGGAACCTCTTACGTGCCGATCAAC
GTCTCATTTTCGCCAGATATCGACGTCTGTGTGGAATTGTGAGCGGATAACAATGATACTTAGATTCAAT
TGTGAGCGGATAACAATTTCACACAGAATTCATTAAAGAGGAGAAATTAACTATGAGTAGTAAAGAACAG
AAAACGCCTGAGGGGCAAGCCCCGGAAGAAATTATCATGGATCAGCACGAAGAGATTGAGGCAGTTGAGC
CAGAAGCTTCTGCTGAGCAGGTGGATCCGCGCGATGAAAAAGTTGCGAATCTCGAAGCTCAGCTGGCTGA
AGCCCAGACCCGTGAACGTGACGGCATTTTGCGTGTAAAAGCCGAAATGGAAAACCTGCGTCGTCGTACT
GAACTGGATATTGAAAAAGCCCACAAATTCGCGCTGGAGAAATTCATCAACGAATTGCTGCCGGTGATTG
ATAGCCTGGATCGTGCGCTGGAAGTGGCTGATAAAGCTAACCCGGATATGTCTGCGATGGTTGAAGGCAT
TGAGCTGACGCTGAAGTCGATGCTGGATGTTGTGCGTAAGTTTGGCGTTGAAGTGATCGCCGAAACTAAC
GTCCCACTGGACCCGAATGTGCATCAGGCCATCGCAATGGTGGAATCTGATGACGTTGCGCCAGGTAACG
TACTGGGCATTATGCAGAAGGGTTATACGCTGAATGGTCGTACGATTCGTGCGGCGATGGTTACTGTAGC
GAAAGCAAA
